Addgene plasmid #115835: pscALPS-SIV-GOR -vpr
Purpose: Encodes codon optimized 3xFLAG-SIVGOR Vpr (FJ424871) and puromycin resistance protein
Depositing lab: Jeremy Luban. Depositing organization: University of Massachusetts, Worcester. Publication: Primate immunodeficiency virus proteins Vpx and Vpr counteract transcriptional repression of proviruses by the HUSH complex. Yurkovetskiy L, Guney MH, Kim K, Goh SL, McCauley S, Dauphin A, Diehl WE, Luban J. Nat Microbiol. 2018 Dec;3(12):1354-1361. doi: 10.1038/s41564-018-0256-x. Epub 2018 Oct 8. PubMed 30297740.
Backbone
  Vector backbone: pscALPS Puro
  Vector type: Lentiviral
  Selectable markers: Puromycin
Growth in bacteria
  Bacterial resistance: Ampicillin, 100 μg/mL
  Growth temperature: 30°C
  Growth strain: NEB Stable
  Copy number: High Copy
Gene/Insert
  Gene/Insert name: SIVGOR Vpr (FJ424871)
  Promoter: SFFV
  Tag / fusion protein: 3x-FLAG (N terminal on insert)
  Cloning method: Restriction Enzyme; 5′ cloning site XbaI (unknown if destroyed); 3′ cloning site EcoRI (unknown if destroyed)
Terms and licenses: Academic/Nonprofit Terms; Industry Terms: Not Available to Industry
Depositor comments: PuroR . Please visit https://www.biorxiv.org/content/early/2018/04/03/293001 for bioRxiv preprint.
How to cite: pscALPS-SIV-GOR -vpr was a gift from Jeremy Luban (Addgene plasmid # 115835 ; http://n2t.net/addgene:115835 ; RRID:Addgene_115835)
