[The description below was written by a language model from this plasmid's Addgene catalogue record and pLannotate feature annotations shown in this document.]
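Description:
pscALPS-SIV-GOR -vpr is an HIV-1-based lentiviral transfer vector built on the pscALPS Puro backbone. It delivers a codon-optimized Vpr gene from the gorilla simian immunodeficiency virus (SIVgor) together with a puromycin resistance gene. In bacteria it is maintained through a high-copy ColE1/pUC-type origin and selected with ampicillin via β-lactamase. The sequenced record is about 8.1 kb.

The viral genome is transcribed in packaging cells from a CMV enhancer/promoter placed upstream of a truncated HIV-1 5' LTR, an arrangement that typically makes genomic RNA production Tat-independent. An SV40 enhancer/early promoter element also lies just upstream of the CMV enhancer. Next come the Ψ packaging signal with a short gag fragment, the Rev response element for Rev-dependent nuclear export, and the cPPT/CTS, which aids nuclear import of the reverse-transcribed genome.

The internal cassette uses the spleen focus-forming virus (SFFV) LTR promoter to drive Vpr carrying an N-terminal 3xFLAG tag for detection or immunoprecipitation. The automated annotation matches this reading frame to HIV-1 Vpr by homology, but the catalogue entry identifies it as SIVgor Vpr. Puromycin N-acetyltransferase lies downstream. A gap of roughly 500 nt between the two coding sequences is unannotated, so the record does not state what element drives PuroR expression. A WPRE follows to enhance transcript stability and expression, then a nef fragment and the truncated 3' LTR.

The vector is suited to producing lentiviral particles for stable transduction and puromycin selection of cells expressing tagged Vpr. The associated work examined how primate lentiviral Vpx and Vpr proteins counteract proviral transcriptional silencing by the HUSH complex.
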