Features (pLannotate 1.2.2; 21 found; start..end, strand, type, name):
     69..398     +  promoter       SV40 promoter: SV40 enhancer and early promoter
    410..789     +  enhancer       CMV enhancer: human cytomegalovirus immediate early enhancer
    790..989     +  promoter       CMV promoter: human cytomegalovirus (CMV) immediate early promoter
   1007..1187    +  LTR            5' LTR (truncated): truncated 5' long terminal repeat (LTR) from HIV-1
   1234..1359    +  misc_feature   HIV-1 Ψ: packaging signal of human immunodeficiency virus type 1
   1343..1681    +  CDS            HIV-1 gag (fragment): gag protein from human immunodeficiency virus 1; gag
   1856..2089    +  misc_feature   RRE: The Rev response element (RRE) of HIV-1 allows for Rev-dependent mRNA export from the nucleus to the cytoplasm.
   2210..2452    +  CDS            env (fragment): ENV_HV2ST - Experimental evidence at protein level: Swiss-Prot protein existence level 1. The gp120-gp41 heterodimer allows rapid transcytosis of the virus through CD4 negative cells such as simple epithelial monolayers of the intestinal, rectal and endocervical epithelial barriers. Both gp120 and gp41 specifically recognize glycosphingolipids galactosyl- ceramide (GalCer) or 3' sulfo-galactosyl-ceramide (GalS) present in the lipid rafts structures of epithelial cells. Binding to these alternative receptors allows the rapid transcytosis of the virus through the epithelial cells. This transcyto
   2465..2565    +  CDS            Rev (fragment): human immunodeficiency virus 1 (HIV-1) Rev protein; rev; enhances nuclear export of unspliced and incompletely spliced viral mRNAs
   2615..2732    +  misc_feature   cPPT/CTS: central polypurine tract and central termination sequence of HIV-1
   2869..3276    +  promoter       SFFV promoter: spleen focus-forming virus long terminal repeat (LTR) promoter
   3342..3364    +  CDS            FLAG (fragment): FLAG® epitope tag, followed by an enterokinase cleavage site
   3375..3668    +  CDS            vpr: VPR_HV1Y2 - Experimental evidence at protein level: Swiss-Prot protein existence level 1. During virus entry, plays a role in the transport of the viral pre-integration (PIC) complex to the host nucleus. This function is crucial for viral infection of non-dividing macrophages. May act directly at the nuclear pore complex, by binding nucleoporins phenylalanine-glycine (FG)-repeat regions. From Human immunodeficiency virus type 1 group M subtype B (isolate YU-2) (HIV-1).
   4178..4777    +  CDS            PuroR: puromycin N-acetyltransferase; pac from Streptomyces alboniger; confers resistance to puromycin
   4787..5375    +  misc_feature   WPRE: woodchuck hepatitis virus posttranscriptional regulatory element
   5386..5886    +  CDS            nef (fragment): NEF_HV1LA - Experimental evidence at protein level: Swiss-Prot protein existence level 1. Extracellular Nef protein targets CD4(+) T-lymphocytes for apoptosis by interacting with CXCR4 surface receptors. From Human immunodeficiency virus type 1 group M subtype B (isolate Lai) (HIV-1).
   5893..6073    +  LTR            5' LTR (truncated): truncated 5' long terminal repeat (LTR) from HIV-1
   6144..6732    -  rep_origin     ori: high-copy-number ColE1/pMB1/pBR322/pUC origin of replication
   6903..7763    -  CDS            AmpR: β-lactamase; bla; confers resistance to ampicillin, carbenicillin, and related antibiotics
   7764..7868    -  promoter       AmpR promoter: bla
   7927..7979    -  misc_feature   bom (fragment): basis of mobility region from pBR322
>Addgene plasmid #115835 | pscALPS-SIV-GOR -vpr | addgene full sequence | sequence record 232568 | Addgene NGS Result
AATCTGCTTAGGGTTAGGCGTTTTGCGCTGCTTCGCGATGTACGGGCCAGATATACGCGCTGTGGAATGT
GTGTCAGTTAGGGTGTGGAAAGTCCCCAGGCTCCCCAGCAGGCAGAAGTATGCAAAGCATGCATCTCAAT
TAGTCAGCAACCAGGTGTGGAAAGTCCCCAGGCTCCCCAGCAGGCAGAAGTATGCAAAGCATGCATCTCA
ATTAGTCAGCAACCATAGTCCCGCCCCTAACTCCGCCCATCCCGCCCCTAACTCCGCCCAGTTCCGCCCA
TTCTCCGCCCCATGGCTGACTAATTTTTTTTATTTATGCAGAGGCCGAGGCCGCCTCTGCCTCTGAGCTA
TTCCAGAAGTAGTGAGGAGGCTTTTTTGGAGGCCTAGGCTTTTGCAAAAAGCTCGCGTTGACATTGATTA
TTGACTAGTTATTAATAGTAATCAATTACGGGGTCATTAGTTCATAGCCCATATATGGAGTTCCGCGTTA
CATAACTTACGGTAAATGGCCCGCCTGGCTGACCGCCCAACGACCCCCGCCCATTGACGTCAATAATGAC
GTATGTTCCCATAGTAACGCCAATAGGGACTTTCCATTGACGTCAATGGGTGGAGTATTTACGGTAAACT
GCCCACTTGGCAGTACATCAAGTGTATCATATGCCAAGTACGCCCCCTATTGACGTCAATGACGGTAAAT
GGCCCGCCTGGCATTATGCCCAGTACATGACCTTATGGGACTTTCCTACTTGGCAGTACATCTACGTATT
AGTCATCGCTATTACCATGGTGATGCGGTTTTGGCAGTACATCAATGGGCGTGGATAGCGGTTTGACTCA
CGGGGATTTCCAAGTCTCCACCCCATTGACGTCAATGGGAGTTTGTTTTGGCACCAAAATCAACGGGACT
TTCCAAAATGTCGTAACAACTCCGCCCCATTGACGCAAATGGGCGGTAGGCGTGTACGGTGGGAGGTCTA
TATAAGCAGCGCGTTTTGCCTGTACTGGGTCTCTCTGGTTAGACCAGATCTGAGCCTGGGAGCTCTCTGG
CTAACTAGGGAACCCACTGCTTAAGCCTCAATAAAGCTTGCCTTGAGTGCTTCAAGTAGTGTGTGCCCGT
CTGTTGTGTGACTCTGGTAACTAGAGATCCCTCAGACCCTTTTAGTCAGTGTGGAAAATCTCTAGCAGTG
GCGCCCGAACAGGGACTTGAAAGCGAAAGGGAAACCAGAGGAGCTCTCTCGACGCAGGACTCGGCTTGCT
GAAGCGCGCACGGCAAGAGGCGAGGGGCGGCGACTGGTGAGTACGCCAAAAATTTTGACTAGCGGAGGCT
AGAAGGAGAGAGATGGGTGCGAGAGCGTCAGTATTAAGCGGGGGAGAATTAGATCGCGATGGGAAAAAAT
TCGGTTAAGGCCAGGGGGAAAGAAAAAATATAAATTAAAACATATAGTATGGGCAAGCAGGGAGCTAGAA
CGATTCGCAGTTAATCCTGGCCTGTTAGAAACATCAGAAGGCTGTAGACAAATACTGGGACAGCTACAAC
CATCCCTTCAGACAGGATCAGAAGAACTTAGATCATTATATAATACAGTAGCAACCCTCTATTGTGTGCA
TCAAAGGATAGAGATAAAAGACACCAAGGAAGCTTTAGACAAGATAGAGGAAGAGCAAAACAAAAGTAAG
ACCACCGCACAGCAAGCGGCCGGCCGCTGATCTTCAGACCTGGAGGAGGAGATATGAGGGACAATTGGAG
AAGTGAATTATATAAATATAAAGTAGTAAAAATTGAACCATTAGGAGTAGCACCCACCAAGGCAAAGAGA
AGAGTGGTGCAGAGAGAAAAAAGAGCAGTGGGAATAGGAGCTTTGTTCCTTGGGTTCTTGGGAGCAGCAG
GAAGCACTATGGGCGCAGCGTCAATGACGCTGACGGTACAGGCCAGACAATTATTGTCTGGTATAGTGCA
GCAGCAGAACAATTTGCTGAGGGCTATTGAGGCGCAACAGCATCTGTTGCAACTCACAGTCTGGGGCATC
AAGCAGCTCCAGGCAAGAATCCTGGCTGTGGAAAGATACCTAAAGGATCAACAGCTCCTGGGGATTTGGG
GTTGCTCTGGAAAACTCATTTGCACCACTGCTGTGCCTTGGAATGCTAGTTGGAGTAATAAATCTCTGGA
ACAGATTTGGAATCACACGACCTGGATGGAGTGGGACAGAGAATTAACAATTACACAAGCTTAATACACT
CCTTAATTGAAGAATCGCAAAACCAGCAAGAAAAGAATGAACAAGAATTATTGGAATTAGATAAATGGGC
AAGTTTGTGGAATTGGTTTAACATAACAAATTGGCTGTGGTATATAAAATTATTCATAATGATAGTAGGA
GGCTTGGTAGGTTTAAGAATAGTTTTTGCTGTACTTTCTATAGTGAATAGAGTTAGGCAGGGATATTCAC
CATTATCGTTTCAGACCCACCTCCCAACCCCGAGGGGACCCGACAGGCCCGAAGGAATAGAAGAAGAAGG
TGGAGAGAGAGACAGAGACAGATCCATTCGATTAGTGAACGGATCGGCACTGCGTGCGCCAATTCTGCAG
ACAAATGGCAGTATTCATCCACAATTTTAAAAGAAAAGGGGGGATTGGGGGGTACAGTGCAGGGGAAAGA
ATAGTAGACATAATAGCAACAGACATACAAACTAAAGAATTACAAAAACAAATTACAAAAATTCAAAATT
TTCGGGTTTATTACAGGGACAGCAGAGATCCAGTTTGGTTAATTAACTGCAGCCCCGATAAAATAAAAGA
TTTTATTTAGTCTCCAGAAAAAGGGGGGAATGAAAGACCCCACCTGTAGGTTTGGCAAGCTAGCTGCAGT
AACGCCATTTTGCAAGGCATGGAAAAATACCAAACCAAGAATAGAGAAGTTCAGATCAAGGGCGGGTACA
TGAAAATAGCTAACGTTGGGCCAAACAGGATATCTGCGGTGAGCAGTTTCGGCCCCGGCCCGGGGCCAAG
AACAGATGGTCACCGCAGTTTCGGCCCCGGCCCGAGGCCAAGAACAGATGGTCCCCAGATATGGCCCAAC
CCTCAGCAGTTTCTTAAGACCCATCAGATGTTTCCAGGCTCCCCCAAGGACCTGAAATGACCCTGCGCCT
TATTTGAATTAACCAATCAGCCTGCTTCTCGCTTCTGTTCGCGCGCTTCTGCTTCCCGAGCTCTATAAAA
GAGCTCACAACCCCTCACTCGGCGCGCCAGTCCTCCGACAGACTGAGTCGCCCGGGGGTCTAGAGCCGCC
ATGGATTATAAAGATGACGATGACAAAGACTATAAAGACGATGACGACAAAGATTACAAGGACGACGACG
ACAAAGCGGCCGCTATGGAGCAAATTCCCACGGACGAGGGACCGCAAAGAGAGCCCTTTAACGAATGGAC
GTTGGAACTGTTGGAAGAACTCAAGCAGGAGGCTGTCCGGCACTTTCCTCGACCCTGGTTGCACCAGCTT
GGGCAGCATGTGTATGACACCTACGGTGATACATGGGAAGGTGTCACGGCAATTATACGAATCCTTCAGC
AGGTAATTTTTGTGCACTATAGGATTGGATGTCATCATAGCCGAATAGGTATCCTTCCACCGTCCCGAAG
GGGAAGGAGAAATGGTCCAAACCGCAGTTAACCCGGGGAATTCTCGACCTTGACTGGCGGCGCGACCTTG
AGGCCTGCGTTCGCCTCAGTTGCCCCCTCTGTGCAATGGGGAGACGCGCCTCATCGCTTGACAACGGCCG
AAGAGCCGCCGCGCTTCCGTCTCCCGCGTGCGCGCGCCATGCTGCCCACCCCCGTTCCGCACTGACCCTC
CCCCGTGCCCCGCGTCCCGTACTGCCGCCCCGCCCCGAGTCCCATGCCGCAGCCACCGCGACGGAGCCCG
CAGGCGGGAACCTGCCTCCGCGCGTTAGCGCGCACGCGCGCCTCATGTGTCGTCCCCATCAGCGCCGGCT
TCCGTCTATAGGCCAGATGCACTGTCACTCTGGCGAAGTCGCAGACCCGATTGGCCGGGACGGAGGCGCG
AGACCGGGTTGCGGGCGGGGCCGAACGTGGTATAAAAGGGGCGGGAGGCCAGGCTCGTGCCGTTTTGCAG
ACGCCACCGCCGAGGAAAACCGTGTACTATTAGCCACGCGTGCCACCATGACCGAGTACAAGCCCACGGT
GCGCCTCGCCACCCGCGACGACGTCCCCCGGGCCGTACGCACCCTCGCCGCCGCGTTCGCCGACTACCCC
GCCACGCGCCACACCGTCGACCCGGACCGCCACATCGAGCGGGTCACCGAGCTGCAAGAACTCTTCCTCA
CGCGCGTCGGGCTCGACATCGGCAAGGTGTGGGTCGCGGACGACGGCGCCGCGGTGGCGGTCTGGACCAC
GCCGGAGAGCGTCGAAGCGGGGGCGGTGTTCGCCGAGATCGGCCCGCGCATGGCCGAGTTGAGCGGTTCC
CGGCTGGCCGCGCAGCAACAGATGGAAGGCCTCCTGGCGCCGCACCGGCCCAAGGAGCCCGCGTGGTTCC
TGGCCACCGTCGGCGTCTCGCCCGACCACCAGGGCAAGGGTCTGGGCAGCGCCGTCGTGCTCCCCGGAGT
GGAGGCGGCCGAGCGCGCCGGGGTGCCCGCCTTCCTGGAGACCTCCGCGCCCCGCAACCTCCCCTTCTAC
GAGCGGCTCGGCTTCACCGTCACCGCCGACGTCGAGGTGCCCGAAGGACCGCGCACCTGGTGCATGACCC
GCAAGCCCGGTGCCTGAGCGATCGCTAATCAACCTCTGGATTACAAAATTTGTGAAAGATTGACTGGTAT
TCTTAACTATGTTGCTCCTTTTACGCTATGTGGATACGCTGCTTTAATGCCTTTGTATCATGCTATTGCT
TCCCGTATGGCTTTCATTTTCTCCTCCTTGTATAAATCCTGGTTGCTGTCTCTTTATGAGGAGTTGTGGC
CCGTTGTCAGGCAACGTGGCGTGGTGTGCACTGTGTTTGCTGACGCAACCCCCACTGGTTGGGGCATTGC
CACCACCTGTCAGCTCCTTTCCGGGACTTTCGCTTTCCCCCTCCCTATTGCCACGGCGGAACTCATCGCC
GCCTGCCTTGCCCGCTGCTGGACAGGGGCTCGGCTGTTGGGCACTGACAATTCCGTGGTGTTGTCGGGGA
AGCTGACGTCCTTTCCATGGCTGCTCGCCTGTGTTGCCACCTGGATTCTGCGCGGGACGTCCTTCTGCTA
CGTCCCTTCGGCCCTCAATCCAGCGGACCTTCCTTCCCGCGGCCTGCTGCCGGCTCTGCGGCCTCTTCCG
CGTCTTCGCCTTCGCCCTCAGACGAGTCGGATCTCCCTTTGGGCCGCCTCCCCGCTTAATCGCGTCGAGA
CCTAGAAAAACATGGAGCAATCACAAGTAGCAATACAGCAGCTACCAATGCTGATTGTGCCTGGCTAGAA
GCACAAGAGGAGGAGGAGGTGGGTTTTCCAGTCACACCTCAGGTACCTTTAAGACCAATGACTTACAAGG
CAGCTGTAGATCTTAGCCACTTTTTAAAAGAAAAGGGGGGACTGGAAGGGCTAATTCACTCCCAACGAAG
ACAAGATATCCTTGATCTGTGGATCTACCACACACAAGGCTACTTCCCTGATTGGCAGAACTACACACCA
GGGCCAGGGATCAGATATCCACTGACCTTTGGATGGTGCTACAAGCTAGTACCAGTTGAGCAAGAGAAGG
TAGAAGAAGCCAATGAAGGAGAGAACACCCGCTTGTTACACCCTGTGAGCCTGCATGGGATGGATGACCC
GGAGAGAGAAGTATTAGAGTGGAGGTTTGACAGCCGCCTAGCATTTCATCACATGGCCCGAGAGCTGCAT
CCGGACTGTACTGGGTCTCTCTGGTTAGACCAGATCTGAGCCTGGGAGCTCTCTGGCTAACTAGGGAACC
CACTGCTTAAGCCTCAATAAAGCTTGCCTTGAGTGCTTCAAGTAGTGTGTGCCCGTCTGTTGTGTGACTC
TGGTAACTAGAGATCCCTCAGACCCTTTTAGTCAGTGTGGAAAATCTCTAGCAGGGCCCGTTTCATGTGA
GCAAAAGGCCAGCAAAAGGCCAGGAACCGTAAAAAGGCCGCGTTGCTGGCGTTTTTCCATAGGCTCCGCC
CCCCTGACGAGCATCACAAAAATCGACGCTCAAGTCAGAGGTGGCGAAACCCGACAGGACTATAAAGATA
CCAGGCGTTTCCCCCTGGAAGCTCCCTCGTGCGCTCTCCTGTTCCGACCCTGCCGCTTACCGGATACCTG
TCCGCCTTTCTCCCTTCGGGAAGCGTGGCGCTTTCTCATAGCTCACGCTGTAGGTATCTCAGTTCGGTGT
AGGTCGTTCGCTCCAAGCTGGGCTGTGTGCACGAACCCCCCGTTCAGCCCGACCGCTGCGCCTTATCCGG
TAACTATCGTCTTGAGTCCAACCCGGTAAGACACGACTTATCGCCACTGGCAGCAGCCACTGGTAACAGG
ATTAGCAGAGCGAGGTATGTAGGCGGTGCTACAGAGTTCTTGAAGTGGTGGCCTAACTACGGCTACACTA
GAAGAACAGTATTTGGTATCTGCGCTCTGCTGAAGCCAGTTACCTTCGGAAAAAGAGTTGGTAGCTCTTG
ATCCGGCAAACAAACCACCGCTGGTAGCGGTGGTTTTTTTGTTTGCAAGCAGCAGATTACGCGCAGAAAA
AAAGGATCTCAAGAAGATCCTTTGATCTTTTCTACGGGGTCTGACGCTCAGTGGAACGAAAACTCACGTT
AAGGGATTTTGGTCATGAGATTATCAAAAAGGATCTTCACCTAGATCCTTTTAAATTAAAAATGAAGTTT
TAAATCAATCTAAAGTATATATGAGTAAACTTGGTCTGACAGTTACCAATGCTTAATCAGTGAGGCACCT
ATCTCAGCGATCTGTCTATTTCGTTCATCCATAGTTGCCTGACTCCCCGTCGTGTAGATAACTACGATAC
GGGAGGGCTTACCATCTGGCCCCAGTGCTGCAATGATACCGCGAGACCCACGCTCACCGGCTCCAGATTT
ATCAGCAATAAACCAGCCAGCCGGAAGGGCCGAGCGCAGAAGTGGTCCTGCAACTTTATCCGCCTCCATC
CAGTCTATTAATTGTTGCCGGGAAGCTAGAGTAAGTAGTTCGCCAGTTAATAGTTTGCGCAACGTTGTTG
CCATTGCTACAGGCATCGTGGTGTCACGCTCGTCGTTTGGTATGGCTTCATTCAGCTCCGGTTCCCAACG
ATCAAGGCGAGTTACATGATCCCCCATGTTGTGCAAAAAAGCGGTTAGCTCCTTCGGTCCTCCGATCGTT
GTCAGAAGTAAGTTGGCCGCAGTGTTATCACTCATGGTTATGGCAGCACTGCATAATTCTCTTACTGTCA
TGCCATCCGTAAGATGCTTTTCTGTGACTGGTGAGTACTCAACCAAGTCATTCTGAGAATAGTGTATGCG
GCGACCGAGTTGCTCTTGCCCGGCGTCAATACGGGATAATACCGCGCCACATAGCAGAACTTTAAAAGTG
CTCATCATTGGAAAACGTTCTTCGGGGCGAAAACTCTCAAGGATCTTACCGCTGTTGAGATCCAGTTCGA
TGTAACCCACTCGTGCACCCAACTGATCTTCAGCATCTTTTACTTTCACCAGCGTTTCTGGGTGAGCAAA
AACAGGAAGGCAAAATGCCGCAAAAAAGGGAATAAGGGCGACACGGAAATGTTGAATACTCATACTCTTC
CTTTTTCAATATTATTGAAGCATTTATCAGGGTTATTGTCTCATGAGCGGATACATATTTGAATGTATTT
AGAAAAATAAACAAATAGGGGTTCCGCGCACATTTCCCCGAAAAGTGCCACCTGACGTCGACGGATCGGG
AGATCTCCCGATCCCCTATGGTGCACTCTCAGTACAATCTGCTCTGATGCCGCATAGTTAAGCCAGTATC
TGCTCCCTGCTTGTGTGTTGGAGGTCGCTGAGTAGTGCGCGAGCAAAATTTAAGCTACAACAAGGCAAGG
CTTGACCGACAATTGCATGAAG
