>Addgene plasmid #115835 | pscALPS-SIV-GOR -vpr | depositor partial sequence | sequence record 218784 | SIV GOR Vpr
TCTAGAGCCGCCATGGATTATAAAGATGACGATGACAAAGACTATAAAGACGATGACGACAAAGATTACA
AGGACGACGACGACAAAGCGGCCGCTATGGAGCAAATTCCCACGGACGAGGGACCGCAAAGAGAGCCCTT
TAACGAATGGACGTTGGAACTGTTGGAAGAACTCAAGCAGGAGGCTGTCCGGCACTTTCCTCGACCCTGG
TTGCACCAGCTTGGGCAGCATGTGTATGACACCTACGGTGATACATGGGAAGGTGTCACGGCAATTATAC
GAATCCTTCAGCAGGTAATTTTTGTGCACTATAGGATTGGATGTCATCATAGCCGAATAGGTATCCTTCC
ACCGTCCCGAAGGGGAAGGAGAAATGGTCCAAACCGCAGTTAACCCGGGGAATTC
